>Addgene plasmid #203064 | Salsa-BC223-P3C7 | addgene full sequence | sequence record 421362 | Addgene NGS Result
AGCGCCCAATACGCAAACCGCCTCTCCCCGCGCGTTGGCCGATTCATTAATGCAGTCGAGGGATCTCCAT
AAGAGAAGAGGGACAGCTATGACTGGGAGTAGTCAGGAGAGGAGGAAAAATCTGGCTAGTAAAACATGTA
AGGAAAATTTTAGGGATGTTAAAGAAAAAAATAACACAAAACAAAATATAAAAAAAATCTAACCTCAAGT
CAAGGCTTTTCTATGGAATAAGGAATGGACAGCAGGGGGCTGTTTCATATACTGATGACCTCTTTATAGC
CAACCTTTGTTCATGGCAGCCAGCATATGGGCATATGTTGCCAAACTCTAAACCAAATACTCATTCTGAT
GTTTTAAATGATTTGCCCTCCCATATGTCCTTCCGAGTGAGAGACACAAAAAATTCCAACACACTATTGC
AATGAAAATAAATTTCCTTTATTAGCCAGAAGTCAGATGCTCAAGGGGCTTCATGATGTCCCCATAATTT
TTGGCAGAGGGAAAAAGATCGATCTCAGTGGTATTTGTGAGCCAGGGCATTGGCCACACCAGCCACCACC
TTCTGATAGGCAGCCTGCACCTGAGGAGTGAATTCTTTGCCAAAATGATGAGACAGCACAACAACCAGCA
CGTTGCCCAGGAGCTGTAGGAAAGAGAAGAAGGCATGAACATGGTTAGCAGAGGGGCCCGGTTTGGACTC
AGAGTATTTTATCCTCATCTCAAACAGTGTATATCATTGTAACCATAAAGAGAAAGGCAGGATGATGACC
AGGGTGTAGTTGTTTCTACCAATAAGAATATTTCCACGCCAGCCAGAATTTATATGCAGAAATATTCTAC
CTTATCATTTAATTATAACAATTGTTCTCTAAAACTGTGCTGAAGTACAATATAATATACCCTGATTGCC
TTGAAAAAAAAGTGATTAGAGAAAGTACTTACAATCTGACAAATAAACAAAAGTGAATTTAAAAATTCGT
TACAAATGCAAGCTAAAGTTTAACGAAAAAGTTACAGAAAATGAAAAGAAAATAAGAGGAGACAATGGTT
GTCAACAGAGTAGAAAGTGAAAGAAACAAAATTATCATGAGGGTCCATGGTGATACAAGGGACATCTTCC
CATTCTAAACAACACCCTGAAAACTTTGCCCCCTCCATATAACATGAATTTTACAATAGCGAAAAAGAAA
GAACAATCAAGGGTCCCCAAACTCACCCTGAAGTTCTCAGCTCTAGAGATATCGTCGAGGCCGCGCTAGC
GTTTAAACTGTCGACCTTAATTAAGAGATCTGCTCGAGGCGCGTCAGCTGACTAGAGGATCCCCGGGTAC
CGAGCTCGAATTCGGGGCCGCGGAGGCTGGATCGGTCCCGGTGTCTTCTATGGAGGTCAAAACAGCGTGG
ATGGCGTCTCCAGGCGATCTGACGGTTCACTAAACGAGCTCTGCTTATATAGGCCTCCCACCGTACACGC
CTACCTCGACCCGGGTACCGAGCTCGACTTTCACTTTTCTCTATCACTGATAGGGAGTGGTAAACTCGAC
TTTCACTTTTCTCTATCACTGATAGGGAGTGGTAAACTCGACTTTCACTTTTCTCTATCACTGATAGGGA
GTGGTAAACTCGACTTTCACTTTTCTCTATCACTGATAGGGAGTGGTAAACTCGACTTTCACTTTTCTCT
ATCACTGATAGGGAGTGGTAAACTCGACCTATATAAGCAGAGCTCGTTTAGTGAACCGTCAGATCGCCTG
GAGACGCCATCCACGCTGTTTTGACCTCCATAGAAGACACCGGGACCGATCCAGCCTCCGCGGCCCCGAA
TTCCTGCAGCGGCCGCTCTAGAACTAGTGGATCCCCGCGGATGGTGAGCAAGGGCGAGGAGCTGTTCACC
GGGGTGGTGCCCATCCTGGTCGAGCTGGACGGCGACGTAAACGGCCACAAGTTCAGCGTGTCCGGCGAGG
GCGAGGGCGATGCCACCTACGGCAAGCTGACCCTGAAGTTCATCTGCACCACCGGCAAGCTGCCCGTGCC
CTGGCCCACCCTCGTGACCACCCTGACCTACGGCGTGCAGTGCTTCAGCCGCTACCCCGACCACATGAAG
CAGCACGACTTCTTCAAGTCCGCCATGCCCGAAGGCTACGTCCAGGAGCGCACCATCTTCTTCAAGGACG
ACGGCAACTACAAGACCCGCGCCGAGGTGAAGTTCGAGGGCGACACCCTGGTGAACCGCATCGAGCTGAA
GGGCATCGACTTCAAGGAGGACGGCAACATCCTGGGGCACAAGCTGGAGTACAACTACAACAGCCACAAC
GTCTATATCATGGCCGACAAGCAGAAGAACGGCATCAAGGTGAACTTCAAGATCCGCCACAACATCGAGG
ACGGCAGCGTGCAGCTCGCCGACCACTACCAGCAGAACACCCCCATCGGCGACGGCCCCGTGCTGCTGCC
CGACAACCACTACCTGAGCACCCAGTCCGCCCTGAGCAAAGACCCCAACGAGAAGCGCGATCACATGGTC
CTGCTGGAGTTCGTGACCGCCGCCGGGATCACTCTCGGCATGGACGAGCTGTACAAGTAACCGGCGGGTG
GAATTCGATATCAAGCTTGTCGACCTAGTTCTAGAGGATCCAGACATGATAAGATACATTGATGAGTTTG
GACAAACCACAACTAGAATGCAGTGAAAAAAATGCTTTATTTGTGAAATTTGTGATGCTATTGCTTTATT
TGTAACCATTATAAGCTGCAATAAACAAGTTAACAACAACAATTGCATTCATTTTATGTTTCAGGTTCAG
GGGGAGGTGTGGGAGGTTTTTTAAAGCAAGTAAAACCTCTACAAATGTGGTATGGCTGATTATGATCCTG
CAAGCCTCGTCGTCCTGGCCGGACCACGCTATCTGTGCAAGGTCCCCGGCCCCGGACGCGCGCTCCATGA
GCAGAGCGCCCGCCGCCGAGGCGAAGACTCGGGCGGCGCCCTGCCCGTCCCACCAGGTCAACAGGCGGTA
ACCGGCCTCTTCATCGGGAATGCGCGCGACCTTCAGCATCGCCGGCATGTCCCCCTGGCGGACGGGAAGT
ATCCAGCTCGACCAAGCTGGCCGCGTCGAGTGAAGACGAAAGGGCCTCGTGATACGCCTATTTTTATAGG
TTAATGTCATGATAATAATGGTTTCTTAGACGTCAGGTGGCACTTTTCGGGGAAATGTGCGCGGAACCCC
TATTTGTTTATTTTTCTAAATACATTCAAATATGTATCCGCTCATGAGACAATAACCCTGATAAATGCTT
CAATAATATTGAAAAAGGAAGAGTATGAGTATTCAACATTTCCGTGTCGCCCTTATTCCCTTTTTTGCGG
CATTTTGCCTTCCTGTTTTTGCTCACCCAGAAACGCTGGTGAAAGTAAAAGATGCTGAAGATCAGTTGGG
TGCACGAGTGGGTTACATCGAACTGGATCTCAACAGCGGTAAGATCCTTGAGAGTTTTCGCCCCGAAGAA
CGTTTTCCAATGATGAGCACTTTTAAAGTTCTGCTATGTGGCGCGGTATTATCCCGTGTTGACGCCGGGC
AAGAGCAACTCGGTCGCCGCATACACTATTCTCAGAATGACTTGGTTGAGTACTCACCAGTCACAGAAAA
GCATCTTACGGATGGCATGACAGTAAGAGAATTATGCAGTGCTGCCATAACCATGAGTGATAACACTGCG
GCCAACTTACTTCTGACAACGATCGGAGGACCGAAGGAGCTAACCGCTTTTTTGCACAACATGGGGGATC
ATGTAACTCGCCTTGATCGTTGGGAACCGGAGCTGAATGAAGCCATACCAAACGACGAGCGTGACACCAC
GATGCCTGTAGCAATGGCAACAACGTTGCGCAAACTATTAACTGGCGAACTACTTACTCTAGCTTCCCGG
CAACAATTAATAGACTGGATGGAGGCGGATAAAGTTGCAGGACCACTTCTGCGCTCGGCCCTTCCGGCTG
GCTGGTTTATTGCTGATAAATCTGGAGCCGGTGAGCGTGGGTCTCGCGGTATCATTGCAGCACTGGGGCC
AGATGGTAAGCCCTCCCGTATCGTAGTTATCTACACGACGGGGAGTCAGGCAACTATGGATGAACGAAAT
AGACAGATCGCTGAGATAGGTGCCTCACTGATTAAGCATTGGTAACTGTCAGACCAAGTTTACTCATATA
TACTTTAGATTGATTTAAAACTTCATTTTTAATTTAAAAGGATCTAGGTGAAGATCCTTTTTGATAATCT
CATGACCAAAATCCCTTAACGTGAGTTTTCGTTCCACTGAGCGTCAGACCCCGTAGAAAAGATCAAAGGA
TCTTCTTGAGATCCTTTTTTTCTGCGCGTAATCTGCTGCTTGCAAACAAAAAAACCACCGCTACCAGCGG
TGGTTTGTTTGCCGGATCAAGAGCTACCAACTCTTTTTCCGAAGGTAACTGGCTTCAGCAGAGCGCAGAT
ACCAAATACTGTTCTTCTAGTGTAGCCGTAGTTAGGCCACCACTTCAAGAACTCTGTAGCACCGCCTACA
TACCTCGCTCTGCTAATCCTGTTACCAGTGGCTGCTGCCAGTGGCGATAAGTCGTGTCTTACCGGGTTGG
ACTCAAGACGATAGTTACCGGATAAGGCGCAGCGGTCGGGCTGAACGGGGGGTTCGTGCACACAGCCCAG
CTTGGAGCGAACGACCTACACCGAACTGAGATACCTACAGCGTGAGCTATGAGAAAGCGCCACGCTTCCC
GAAGGGAGAAAGGCGGACAGGTATCCGGTAAGCGGCAGGGTCGGAACAGGAGAGCGCACGAGGGAGCTTC
CAGGGGGAAACGCCTGGTATCTTTATAGTCCTGTCGGGTTTCGCCACCTCTGACTTGAGCGTCGATTTTT
GTGATGCTCGTCAGGGGGGCGGAGCCTATGGAAAAACGCCAGCAACGCGGCCTTTTTACGGTTCCTGGCC
TTTTGCTGGCCTTTTGCTCACATGTTCTTTCCTGCGTTATCCCCTGATTCTGTGGATAACCGTATTACCG
CCTTTGAGTGAGCTGATACCGCTCGCCGCAGCCGAACGACCGAGCGCAGCGAGTCAGTGAGCGAGGAAGC
GGAAG
Features (pLannotate 1.2.2; 17 found; start..end, strand, type, name):
      2..55      +  CDS            lacI (fragment): lac repressor; lacI; The lac repressor binds to the lac operator to inhibit transcription in E. coli. This inhibition can be relieved by adding lactose or isopropyl-β-D-thiogalactopyranoside (IPTG).
    388..443     -  polyA_signal   β-globin poly(A) signal: rabbit β-globin polyadenylation signal (Gil and Proudfoot, 1987)
    518..640     -  CDS            HBB: HBB_COLGU - Experimental evidence at transcript level: Swiss-Prot protein existence level 2. Involved in oxygen transport from the lung to the various peripheral tissues. From Colobus guereza (Mantled guereza) (Eastern black-and-white colobus monkey).
    644..1216    -  intron         β-globin intron: intron from rabbit β-globin gene
   1312..1343    -  misc_feature   MCS (fragment): pUC18/19 multiple cloning site
   1437..1475    -  promoter       minimal CMV promoter: human cytomegalovirus (CMV) immediate early promoter
   1493..1708    -  protein_bind   tetracycline response element (fragment): contains seven copies of the tetracycline operator tetO tetracycline repressor TetR
   1708..1753    +  promoter       TRE3GV promoter (fragment): 3rd-generation Tet-responsive promoter that can be activated by binding of Tet-On® 3G, optimized for retroviral and lentiviral vectors
   1829..1856    +  misc_feature   MCS (fragment): pBluescript multiple cloning site
   1861..2580    +  CDS            EGFP: the original enhanced GFP (Yang et al., 1996) mammalian codon-optimized
   2590..2613    +  misc_feature   MCS (fragment): pBluescript multiple cloning site
   2627..2761    -  polyA_signal   SV40 poly(A) signal: SV40 polyadenylation signal
   2784..2867    -  CDS            large T antigen (fragment): large T antigen from SV40 (simian virus 40)
   2861..3091    -  CDS            str (fragment): STR_KLEPN - Protein inferred from homology: Swiss-Prot protein existence level 3. The aminoglycoside phosphotransferases achieve inactivation of their antibiotic substrates by phosphorylation. From Klebsiella pneumoniae.
   3210..3314    +  promoter       AmpR promoter: bla
   3315..4175    +  CDS            AmpR: β-lactamase; bla; confers resistance to ampicillin, carbenicillin, and related antibiotics
   4346..4934    +  rep_origin     ori: high-copy-number ColE1/pMB1/pBR322/pUC origin of replication
