[The description below was written by a language model from this plasmid's Addgene catalogue record and pLannotate feature annotations shown in this document.]
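Description:
Salsa-BC223-P3C7 is a mammalian expression reporter plasmid built on the pCER206 backbone and forms one member of the barcoded reporter set used in PRESTO-Salsa, a highly multiplexed screening approach for GPCR activation. It is about 5.1 kb and is propagated in E. coli through a high-copy ColE1/pUC-type origin, with selection by ampicillin via the β-lactamase gene and its native promoter. No mammalian selection marker is annotated, which is consistent with transient transfection, although the record does not say how the plasmid is delivered.

The payload is a synthetic insert of roughly 730 bp comprising EGFP and a short nucleotide barcode (BC223), placed between BsrGI and HindIII sites and driven by a tetracycline response element. The feature table shows what appears to be a bidirectional Tet-responsive arrangement. A tetO array sits centrally, with a TRE3G-type promoter fragment reading forward into EGFP. On the opposite side, a minimal CMV promoter reads in reverse toward a rabbit β-globin intron, a β-globin exon fragment and the β-globin polyadenylation signal. An SV40 poly(A) signal lies downstream of EGFP but is annotated on the reverse strand. The barcode itself is not annotated, so its exact position relative to the EGFP coding sequence cannot be confirmed from the table. Small lacI, SV40 large T antigen and aminoglycoside phosphotransferase fragments appear to be backbone remnants.

In use, a tetracycline-controlled transactivator would drive transcription from the TRE, producing an EGFP transcript that carries a unique barcode. In PRESTO-type assays this transactivator is generally released upon receptor activation. Presumably the barcode links the reporter to a given receptor so that signals from pooled assays can be read out by sequencing, but the record does not state which receptor BC223 corresponds to.
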