Addgene plasmid #203064: Salsa-BC223-P3C7
Purpose: Expression of barcoded reporter plasmid for PRESTO-Salsa; EGFP/BC223
Depositing lab: Noah Palm. Depositing organization: Yale University. Publication: Highly multiplexed bioactivity screening reveals human and microbiota metabolome-GPCRome interactions. Chen H, Rosen CE, Gonzalez-Hernandez JA, Song D, Potempa J, Ring AM, Palm NW. Cell. 2023 Jul 6;186(14):3095-3110.e19. doi: 10.1016/j.cell.2023.05.024. Epub 2023 Jun 14. PubMed 37321219.
Backbone
  Vector backbone: pCER206
  Vector type: Mammalian Expression
Growth in bacteria
  Bacterial resistance: Ampicillin, 100 μg/mL
  Growth temperature: 37°C
  Growth strain: DH5alpha
  Copy number: High Copy
Gene/Insert
  Gene/Insert name: EGFP/BC223
  Species: Synthetic
  Insert size (bp): 730
  Promoter: Tet Response Element (TRE)
  Cloning method: Restriction Enzyme; 5′ cloning site BsrGI (not destroyed); 3′ cloning site HindIII (not destroyed)
  Sequencing primers: 5′ Custom primer (GAAGCGCGATCACATGG)
Terms and licenses: Academic/Nonprofit Terms; Industry Terms: Not Available to Industry
How to cite: Salsa-BC223-P3C7 was a gift from Noah Palm (Addgene plasmid # 203064 ; http://n2t.net/addgene:203064 ; RRID:Addgene_203064)
