>Addgene plasmid #203064 | Salsa-BC223-P3C7 | depositor partial sequence | sequence record 393937 | BC223
CCGGCGGGTG
